LOCUS       Exported 5094 bp ds-DNA circular SYN 13-MAY-2021
DEFINITION  Mammalian expression plasmid for SARS-CoV-2 nsp6.
ACCESSION   .
VERSION     .
KEYWORDS    pGBW-m4134108
SOURCE      synthetic DNA construct
  ORGANISM  synthetic DNA construct
REFERENCE   1 (bases 1 to 5094)
  TITLE     SARS-CoV-2 protein Mammalian expression constructs, tagged, for
            protein expression and/or purification
REFERENCE   2 (bases 1 to 5094)
  AUTHORS   .
  TITLE     Direct Submission
  JOURNAL   Exported May 13, 2021 from SnapGene Server 1.1.58
            http://www.snapgene.com
FEATURES             Location/Qualifiers
     source          1..5094
                     /organism="synthetic DNA construct"
                     /mol_type="other DNA"
     CDS             872..892
                     /codon_start=1
                     /product="tobacco etch virus (TEV) protease recognition and
                     cleavage site"
                     /label=TEV site
                     /translation="ENLYFQS"
     CDS             893..910
                     /codon_start=1
                     /product="6xHis affinity tag"
                     /label=6xHis
                     /translation="HHHHHH"
     polyA_signal    963..1084
                     /label=SV40 poly(A) signal
                     /note="SV40 polyadenylation signal"
     primer_bind     complement(974..993)
                     /label=EBV-rev
                     /note="SV40 polyA terminator, reverse primer"
     primer_bind     1028..1047
                     /label=SV40pA-R
                     /note="SV40 polyA, reverse primer"
     terminator      1199..1245
                     /label=T7 terminator
                     /note="transcription terminator for bacteriophage T7 RNA
                     polymerase"
     terminator      1275..1411
                     /label=rrnG terminator
                     /note="transcription terminator from the E. coli ribosomal
                     RNA rrnG operon (Albrechtsen et al., 1991)"
     misc_feature    1456..1527
                     /label=3' beta-globin insulator
                     /note="insulator downstream of the human beta-globin locus
                     (Farrell et al., 2002)"
     rep_origin      complement(1753..2341)
                     /direction=LEFT
                     /label=ori
                     /note="high-copy-number ColE1/pMB1/pBR322/pUC origin of
                     replication"
     primer_bind     complement(1833..1852)
                     /label=pBR322ori-F
                     /note="pBR322 origin, forward primer"
     CDS             3087..3947
                     /codon_start=1
                     /gene="bla"
                     /product="beta-lactamase"
                     /label=AmpR
                     /note="confers resistance to ampicillin, carbenicillin, and
                     related antibiotics"
                     /translation="MSIQHFRVALIPFFAAFCLPVFAHPETLVKVKDAEDQLGARVGYI
                     ELDLNSGKILESFRPEERFPMMSTFKVLLCGAVLSRIDAGQEQLGRRIHYSQNDLVEYS
                     PVTEKHLTDGMTVRELCSAAITMSDNTAANLLLTTIGGPKELTAFLHNMGDHVTRLDRW
                     EPELNEAIPNDERDTTMPVAMATTLRKLLTGELLTLASRQQLIDWMEADKVAGPLLRSA
                     LPAGWFIADKSGAGERGSRGIIAALGPDGKPSRIVVIYTTGSQATMDERNRQIAEIGAS
                     LIKHW"
     primer_bind     complement(3305..3324)
                     /label=Amp-R
                     /note="Ampicillin resistance gene, reverse primer"
     terminator      3960..4096
                     /label=rrnG terminator
                     /note="transcription terminator from the E. coli ribosomal
                     RNA rrnG operon (Albrechtsen et al., 1991)"
     misc_feature    4248..4319
                     /label=5' beta-globin insulator
                     /note="insulator upstream of the human beta-globin locus
                     (Farrell et al., 2002)"
     terminator      4324..4370
                     /label=T7 terminator
                     /note="transcription terminator for bacteriophage T7 RNA
                     polymerase"
     polyA_signal    4388..4436
                     /note="synthetic polyadenylation signal"
     enhancer        4517..4820
                     /label=CMV enhancer
                     /note="human cytomegalovirus immediate early enhancer"
     promoter        4822..5024
                     /label=CMV promoter
                     /note="human cytomegalovirus (CMV) immediate early
                     promoter"
     primer_bind     4975..4995
                     /label=CMV-F
                     /note="Human CMV immediate early promoter, forward primer"
     regulatory      5093..8
                     /regulatory_class="other"
                     /note="vertebrate consensus sequence for strong initiation
                     of translation (Kozak, 1987)"
ORIGIN
        1 caccatggca gtgaaaagaa caatcaaggg tacacaccac tggttgttac tcacaatttt
       61 gacttcactt ttagttttag tccagagtac tcaatggtct ttgttctttt ttttgtatga
      121 aaatgccttt ttaccttttg ctatgggtat tattgctatg tctgcttttg caatgatgtt
      181 tgtcaaacat aagcatgcat ttctctgttt gtttttgtta ccttctcttg ccactgtagc
      241 ttattttaat atggtctata tgcctgctag ttgggtgatg cgtattatga catggttgga
      301 tatggttgat actagtttgt ctggttttaa gctaaaagac tgtgttatgt atgcatcagc
      361 tgtagtgtta ctaatcctta tgacagcaag aactgtgtat gatgatggtg ctaggagagt
      421 gtggacactt atgaatgtct tgacactcgt ttataaagtt tattatggta atgctttaga
      481 tcaagccatt tccatgtggg ctcttataat ctctgttact tctaactact caggtgtagt
      541 tacaactgtc atgtttttgg ccagaggtat tgtttttatg tgtgttgagt attgccctat
      601 tttcttcata actggtaata cacttcagtg tataatgcta gtttattgtt tcttaggcta
      661 tttttgtact tgttactttg gcctcttttg tttactcaac cgctacttta gactgactct
      721 tggtgtttat gattacttag tttctacaca ggagtttaga tatatgaatt cacagggact
      781 actcccaccc aagaatagca tagatgcctt caaactcaac attaaattgt tgggtgttgg
      841 tggcaaacct tgtatcaaag tagccactgt agaaaacctt tactttcagt cgcaccatca
      901 ccatcaccat taagctagct tgactgactg agatacagcg taccttcagc tcacagacat
      961 gataagatac attgatgagt ttggacaaac cacaactaga atgcagtgaa aaaaatgctt
     1021 tatttgtgaa atttgtgatg ctattgcttt atttgtaacc attataagct gcaataaaca
     1081 agttaacaac aacaattgca ttcattttat gtttcaggtt cagggggagg tgtgggaggt
     1141 tttttaaagc aagtaaaacc tctacaaatg tggtattggc ccatctctat cggtatcgta
     1201 gcataacccc ttggggcctc taaacgggtc ttgaggggtt ttttgtgccc ctcgggccgg
     1261 attgctatct accggcattg gcgcagaaaa aaatgcctga tgcgacgctg cgcgtcttat
     1321 actcccacat atgccagatt cagcaacgga tacggcttcc ccaacttgcc cacttccata
     1381 cgtgtcctcc ttaccagaaa tttatcctta aggtcgtcag ctatcctgca ggcgatctct
     1441 cgatttcgat caagacattc ctttaatggt cttttctgga caccactagg ggtcagaagt
     1501 agttcatcaa actttcttcc ctccctaatc tcattggtta ccttgggcta tcgaaactta
     1561 attaaccagt caagtcagct acttggcgag atcgacttgt ctgggtttcg actacgctca
     1621 gaattgcgtc agtcaagttc gatctggtcc ttgctattgc acccgttctc cgattacgag
     1681 tttcatttaa atcatgtgag caaaaggcca gcaaaaggcc aggaaccgta aaaaggccgc
     1741 gttgctggcg tttttccata ggctccgccc ccctgacgag catcacaaaa atcgacgctc
     1801 aagtcagagg tggcgaaacc cgacaggact ataaagatac caggcgtttc cccctggaag
     1861 ctccctcgtg cgctctcctg ttccgaccct gccgcttacc ggatacctgt ccgcctttct
     1921 cccttcggga agcgtggcgc tttctcatag ctcacgctgt aggtatctca gttcggtgta
     1981 ggtcgttcgc tccaagctgg gctgtgtgca cgaacccccc gttcagcccg accgctgcgc
     2041 cttatccggt aactatcgtc ttgagtccaa cccggtaaga cacgacttat cgccactggc
     2101 agcagccact ggtaacagga ttagcagagc gaggtatgta ggcggtgcta cagagttctt
     2161 gaagtggtgg cctaactacg gctacactag aagaacagta tttggtatct gcgctctgct
     2221 gaagccagtt accttcggaa aaagagttgg tagctcttga tccggcaaac aaaccaccgc
     2281 tggtagcggt ggtttttttg tttgcaagca gcagattacg cgcagaaaaa aaggatctca
     2341 agaagatcct ttgatctttt ctacggggtc tgacgctcag tggaacgaaa actcacgtta
     2401 agggattttg gtcatgagat tatcaaaaag gatcttcacc tagatccttt taaattaaaa
     2461 atgaagtttt aaatcaatct aaagtatata tgagtaaact tggtctgaca gttaccaatg
     2521 cttaatcagt gaggcaccta tctcagcgat ctgtctattt cgttcatcca tagttgcatt
     2581 taaatttccg aactctccaa ggccctcgtc ggaaaatctt caaacctttc gtccgatcca
     2641 tcttgcaggc tacctctcga acgaactatc gcaagtctct tggccggcct tgcgccttgg
     2701 ctattgcttg gcagcgccta tcgccaggta ttactccaat cccgaatatc cgagatcggg
     2761 atcacccgag agaagttcaa cctacatcct caatcccgat ctatccgaga tccgaggaat
     2821 atcgaaatcg gggcgcgcct ggtgtaccga gaacgatcct ctcagtgcga gtctcgacga
     2881 tccatatcgt tgcttggcag tcagccagtc ggaatccagc ttgggaccca ggaagtccaa
     2941 tcgtcagata ttgtactcaa gcctggtcac ggcagcgtac cgatctgttt aaacctagat
     3001 attgatagtc tgatcggtca acgtataatc gagtcctagc ttttgcaaac atctatcaag
     3061 agacaggatc agcaggaggc tttcgcatga gtattcaaca tttccgtgtc gcccttattc
     3121 ccttttttgc ggcattttgc cttcctgttt ttgctcaccc agaaacgctg gtgaaagtaa
     3181 aagatgctga agatcagttg ggtgcgcgag tgggttacat cgaactggat ctcaacagcg
     3241 gtaagatcct tgagagtttt cgccccgaag aacgctttcc aatgatgagc acttttaaag
     3301 ttctgctatg tggcgcggta ttatcccgta ttgacgccgg gcaagagcaa ctcggtcgcc
     3361 gcatacacta ttctcagaat gacttggttg agtattcacc agtcacagaa aagcatctta
     3421 cggatggcat gacagtaaga gaattatgca gtgctgccat aaccatgagt gataacactg
     3481 cggccaactt acttctgaca acgattggag gaccgaagga gctaaccgct tttttgcaca
     3541 acatggggga tcatgtaact cgccttgatc gttgggaacc ggagctgaat gaagccatac
     3601 caaacgacga gcgtgacacc acgatgcctg tagcaatggc aacaaccttg cgtaaactat
     3661 taactggcga actacttact ctagcttccc ggcaacagtt gatagactgg atggaggcgg
     3721 ataaagttgc aggaccactt ctgcgctcgg cccttccggc tggctggttt attgctgata
     3781 aatctggagc cggtgagcgt gggtctcgcg gtatcattgc agcactgggg ccagatggta
     3841 agccctcccg tatcgtagtt atctacacga cggggagtca ggcaactatg gatgaacgaa
     3901 atagacagat cgctgagata ggtgcctcac tgattaagca ttggtaaccg attctaggtg
     3961 cattggcgca gaaaaaaatg cctgatgcga cgctgcgcgt cttatactcc cacatatgcc
     4021 agattcagca acggatacgg cttccccaac ttgcccactt ccatacgtgt cctccttacc
     4081 agaaatttat ccttaagatc ccgaatcgtt taaactcgac tctggctcta tcgaatctcc
     4141 gtcgtttcga gcttacgcga acagccgtgg cgctcatttg ctcgtcgggc atcgaatctc
     4201 gtcagctatc gtcagcttac ctttttggca gcgatcgcgg ctcccgacat cttggaccat
     4261 tagctccaca ggtatcttct tccctctagt ggtcataaca gcagcttcag ctacctctca
     4321 attcaaaaaa cccctcaaga cccgtttaga ggccccaagg ggttatgcta tcaatcgttg
     4381 cgttacacac acaaaaaacc aacacacatc catcttcgat ggatagcgat tttattatct
     4441 aactgctgat cgagtgtagc cagatctagt aatcaattac ggggtcatta gttcatagcc
     4501 catatatgga gttccgcgtt acataactta cggtaaatgg cccgcctggc tgaccgccca
     4561 acgacccccg cccattgacg tcaataatga cgtatgttcc catagtaacg ccaataggga
     4621 ctttccattg acgtcaatgg gtggagtatt tacggtaaac tgcccacttg gcagtacatc
     4681 aagtgtatca tatgccaagt acgcccccta ttgacgtcaa tgacggtaaa tggcccgcct
     4741 ggcattatgc ccagtacatg accttatggg actttcctac ttggcagtac atctacgtat
     4801 tagtcatcgc tattaccatg ctgatgcggt tttggcagta catcaatggg cgtggatagc
     4861 ggtttgactc acggggattt ccaagtctcc accccattga cgtcaatggg agtttgtttt
     4921 ggcaccaaaa tcaacgggac tttccaaaat gtcgtaacaa ctccgcccca ttgacgcaaa
     4981 tgggcggtag gcgtgtacgg tgggaggtct atataagcag agctggttta gtgaaccgtc
     5041 agatcagatc tttgtcgatc ctaccatcca ctcgacacac ccgccagcgg ccgc
//
