[The description below was written by a language model from this plasmid's Addgene catalogue record and the feature table of its GenBank file.]
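Description:
pGBW-m4134108 is a mammalian expression plasmid built on the pTwist_CMV_6 backbone for producing SARS-CoV-2 nsp6, a non-structural protein released from the viral ORF1ab polyprotein. The whole construct is a 5,094 bp synthetic circle. It is propagated in E. coli through a high-copy ColE1/pUC-type origin and selected with ampicillin via the beta-lactamase (AmpR) gene. No mammalian selection marker or eukaryotic origin is annotated, so the plasmid appears suited to transient transfection rather than stable line selection.

Expression is driven by the human cytomegalovirus immediate-early enhancer and promoter, followed by a Kozak consensus that spans the numbering origin of the circular map. The wild-type nsp6 coding region (about 863 bp) is not itself annotated in the feature table. By position it occupies the interval between the Kozak sequence and the C-terminal tags supplied by the backbone. These tags are a TEV protease recognition site followed immediately by a 6xHis tag, which permits immobilised-metal affinity capture and subsequent proteolytic removal of the histidine tag. An SV40 polyadenylation signal ends the transcript.

The expression cassette is bracketed by isolating elements. Upstream of the CMV enhancer lie a 5' beta-globin insulator, a T7 terminator and a synthetic poly(A) signal. Downstream of the SV40 poly(A) lie a T7 terminator, an rrnG terminator and a 3' beta-globin insulator. A second rrnG terminator follows AmpR. These parts would be expected to limit transcriptional read-through between the bacterial and mammalian units. The record places the plasmid in a set of tagged SARS-CoV-2 protein constructs intended for mammalian expression and/or purification.
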