Addgene plasmid #152261: pGBW-m4134108
Purpose: Mammalian expression plasmid for SARS-CoV-2 nsp6
Depositing lab: Ginkgo Bioworks & Benjie Chen. Depositing organization: Ginkgo Bioworks.
Backbone
  Vector backbone: pTwist_CMV_6
  Backbone size w/o insert (bp): 4180
  Vector type: Mammalian Expression
Growth in bacteria
  Bacterial resistance: Ampicillin, 100 μg/mL
  Growth temperature: 37°C
  Growth strain: DH5alpha
  Copy number: High Copy
Gene/Insert
  Gene/Insert name: SARS-CoV-2 nsp6
  Species: Severe acute respiratory syndrome coronavirus 2
  Insert size (bp): 863
  Mutation: wt
  Entrez Gene: ORF1ab (a.k.a. GU280_gp01)
  Promoter: CMV
  Tag / fusion protein: Cleavable TEV;6xHis-003 (C terminal on backbone)
  Cloning method: Unknown
Resource information
  A portion of this plasmid was derived from a plasmid made by: GinkgoBioworks
Depositor comments: NCBI reference sequence: YP_009725302.1
How to cite: pGBW-m4134108 was a gift from Ginkgo Bioworks & Benjie Chen (Addgene plasmid # 152261 ; http://n2t.net/addgene:152261 ; RRID:Addgene_152261)
